Addgene plasmid #50052: ATSR
Purpose: expresses t.gondii VWA+TSR1 domains in mammalian cells
Depositing lab: Timothy Springer. Depositing organization: Boston Children's Hospital.
Backbone
  Vector backbone: pLEXm-LIC
  Backbone size w/o insert (bp): 4500
  Total vector size (bp): 5300
  Modifications to backbone: The vector is modified for LIC cloning, but the insert can also be extracted using 5' EcoR I/ Nhe I/sal I/BsiW1, and 3' Spe I, Asc I/BssH II/ Not I/Xho I.
  Vector type: Mammalian Expression
Growth in bacteria
  Bacterial resistance: Ampicillin, 100 μg/mL
  Growth temperature: 37°C
  Growth strain: DH5alpha
  Copy number: Unknown
Gene/Insert
  Gene/Insert name: MIC2-ATSR (alt name: MIC2(67-337))
  Species: toxoplasma gondii
  Insert size (bp): 810
  Mutation: S158A
  GenBank ID: AAB63303
  Promoter: Chick beta-actin promoter
  Tag / fusion protein: HIS (C terminal on insert)
  Cloning method: Ligation Independent Cloning
  Sequencing primers: 5′ TAGAGCCTCTGCTAACCATGTTCATGCC; 3′ CCCCATAATTTTTGGCAGAGGG
Resource information
  A portion of this plasmid was derived from a plasmid made by: Dr. David Sibley Washington University School of Medicine
Terms and licenses: Academic/Nonprofit Terms; Industry Terms: Not Available to Industry
How to cite: ATSR was a gift from Timothy Springer (Addgene plasmid # 50052 ; http://n2t.net/addgene:50052 ; RRID:Addgene_50052)
