[The description below was written by a language model from this plasmid's Addgene catalogue record.]
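Description:
ATSR is a mammalian expression plasmid built on the pLEXm-LIC backbone, a version of pLEXm adapted for ligation-independent cloning. The backbone is about 4.5 kb and the complete construct about 5.3 kb. It is propagated in E. coli under ampicillin selection. The record gives no feature table, so the bacterial origin of replication, polyadenylation signal, any secretion signal and other backbone elements are not stated, and the copy number is listed as unknown. No mammalian selection marker is recorded.

The payload is an 810 bp fragment of the Toxoplasma gondii micronemal protein MIC2, covering residues 67–337. This region comprises the von Willebrand factor A (VWA, or "A") domain followed by the first thrombospondin type 1 repeat (TSR1), hence the name ATSR. The insert carries an S158A substitution, whose rationale the record does not explain, and a C-terminal His tag that allows detection and metal-affinity purification of the product. Transcription is driven by the chicken beta-actin promoter, a strong constitutive promoter widely used for high-level expression in mammalian cells. Although the insert was introduced by ligation-independent cloning, it is flanked by several restriction sites on the 5′ and 3′ sides, so it can be excised and transferred to other vectors. Part of the plasmid was derived from an earlier construct made in another laboratory.

The stated purpose is to express the T. gondii MIC2 VWA and TSR1 domains in mammalian cells. The defined domain boundaries and the His tag are consistent with producing recombinant protein fragments for purification and for biochemical or structural study of this parasite adhesin, though the record does not specify a downstream application.
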