>Addgene plasmid #50052 | ATSR | depositor partial sequence | sequence record 75123 | ATSR sequence 813 bps
GCCGCAGAGGGGTGCACCAACCAGCTGGACATTTGCTTTCTTATCGATTCGTCTGGAAGCATAGGAATAC
AGAATTTCCGTCTAGTAAAACAGTTCCTCCACACCTTTTTAATGGTGTTGCCCATTGGCCCAGAAGAAGT
TAACAATGCAGTTGTTACTTACTCGACGGACGTTCACCTGCAATGGGATCTACAGAGTCCGAACGCGGTT
GACAAGCAGCTCGCGGCGCATGCGGTGCTAGAGATGCCGTATAAAAAGGGCAGTACCAACACCGCCGATG
GACTGAAGGCCTGCAAACAAATTCTGTTTACAGGTTCGCGCCCAGGACGCGAACATGTGCCGAAGCTAGT
GATTGGAATGACAGATGGCGAATCGGATTCTGATTTTCGCACCGTGAGAGCGGCAAAGGAGATTCGTGAG
CTTGGAGGCATCGTCACAGTCCTTGCAGTCGGTCATTACGTCAAACATAGTGAGTGCCGAAGCATGTGTG
GGTGCAGTGGTACGAGCGATGATGACAGTCCGTGTCCCCTGTATCTTCGGGCTGACTGGGGGCAGCTGGC
GACGGCGATTAAACCGATGCTTAAAGAGGTTTGTAAGACACTCCCCCAGGATGCCATTTGCTCGGATTGG
TCCGCATGGAGCCCCTGCAGCGTATCCTGCGGTGACGGAAGCCAAATCAGGACGCGAACTGAGGTTTCTG
CTCCGCAACCTGGAACACCAACATGTCCGGACTGCCCTGCGCCCATGGGAAGGACTTGCGTGGAACAAGG
CGGACTTGAAGAAATCCGTGAATGCAGTGCGGGGGTATGTGCT
