>Addgene plasmid #50052 | ATSR | addgene partial sequence | sequence record 78768 | Bglob-pA-R 5'-ttttggcagagggaaaaaga-3'
TGGCCACACCAGCCACCACCTTCTGATAGGCAGCCTGCACCTGAGGAGTGAATTATCGCGATACTAGTCT
CGAGTCTAGAGGATCCTTTAGTGATGGTGATGGTGATGAGCACATACCCCCGCACTGCATTCACGGATTT
CTTCAAGTCCGCCTTGTTCCACGCAAGTCCTTCCCATGGGCGCAGGGCAGTCCGGACATGTTGGTGTTCC
AGGTTGCGGAGCAGAAACCTCAGTTCGCGTCCTGATTTGGCTTCCGTCACCGCAGGATACGCTGCAGGGG
CTCCATGCGGACCAATCCGAGCAAATGGCATCCTGGGGGAGTGTCTTACAAACCTCTTTAAGCATCGGTT
TAATCGCCGTCGCCAGCTGCCCCCAGTCAGCCCGAAGATACAGGGGACACGGACTGTCATCATCGCTCGT
ACCACTGCACCCACACATGCTTCGGCACTCACTATGTTTGACGTAATGACCGACTGCAAGGACTGTGACG
ATGCCTCCAAGCTCACGAATCTCCTTTGCCGCTCTCACGGTGCGAAAATCAGAATCCGATTCGCCATCTG
TCATTCCAATCACTAGCTTCGGCACATGTTCGCGTCCTGGGCGCGAACCTGTAAACAGAATTTGTTTGCA
GGCCTTCAGTCCATCGGCGGTGTTGGTACTGCCCTTTTTATACGGCATCTCTAGCACCGCATGCGCCGCG
AGCTGCTTGTCAACCGCGTTCGGACTCTGTA
